Addgene plasmid #100038: pENN.AAV.hSynap.Flex.ArcLightDco.WPRE.SV40
Purpose: AAV expression of FLEXed ArcLightD driven by hSynap promoter
Depositing lab: Vincent Pieribone. Depositing organization: John B. Pierce Laboratory.
Backbone
  Vector backbone: pENN.AAV
  Vector type: Mammalian Expression, AAV
Growth in bacteria
  Bacterial resistance: Ampicillin, 100 μg/mL
  Growth temperature: 37°C
  Growth strain: NEB Stable
  Copy number: Unknown
Gene/Insert
  Gene/Insert name: ArcLightDco
  Species: Synthetic
  Promoter: hSynap
  Cloning method: Unknown
  Sequencing primers: 5′ unknown
Terms and licenses: Academic/Nonprofit Terms; Industry Terms: Not Available to Industry
Depositor comments: Penn Vector Core p3381
How to cite: pENN.AAV.hSynap.Flex.ArcLightDco.WPRE.SV40 was a gift from Vincent Pieribone (Addgene plasmid # 100038 ; http://n2t.net/addgene:100038 ; RRID:Addgene_100038)
