[The description below was written by a language model from this plasmid's Addgene catalogue record and pLannotate feature annotations shown in this document.]
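Description:
pENN.AAV.hSynap.Flex.ArcLightDco.WPRE.SV40 is an AAV transfer plasmid on the pENN.AAV backbone, designed for Cre-dependent expression of the genetically encoded voltage indicator ArcLightD in neurons. The roughly 6.1 kb plasmid is maintained in E. coli through a high-copy ColE1/pUC-type origin and selected with ampicillin via the AmpR (β-lactamase) cassette; an f1 phage origin and small lacZα and lacI remnants are also annotated in the backbone. Two AAV2 inverted terminal repeats flank the expression cassette and provide the signals needed for replication and packaging of the intervening DNA into recombinant AAV particles when helper functions are supplied in trans.

Between the ITRs, the human synapsin I promoter confers neuron-specific transcription. Downstream lies a FLEX (double-floxed inverted) switch: a lox2272/loxP pair on one side and a second lox2272/loxP pair in the opposite orientation on the other, enclosing the synthetic ArcLightDco coding sequence on the reverse strand. In this antisense orientation no functional protein is made. Cre recombinase inverts the cassette and then excises one site of each incompatible pair, locking the insert in the sense orientation so that expression is confined to Cre-positive neurons. The automated annotation recognises the fluorescent part of the insert as ecliptic pHluorin and also marks a short KCNJ2-derived fragment. The remaining portion of the coding region is not annotated, and the record does not detail its composition. A WPRE follows the switch to enhance transcript stability and expression, and an SV40 polyadenylation signal terminates the message. The construct is used to produce AAV for optical reporting of membrane voltage in genetically defined neuronal populations.
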