Features (pLannotate 1.2.2; 20 found; start..end, strand, type, name):
     30..162     -  repeat_region  AAV2 ITR (fragment): inverted terminal repeat of adeno-associated virus serotype 2 inverted
    244..691     +  promoter       hSyn promoter: human synapsin I promoter; confers neuron-specific expression (Kügler et al., 2003)
    721..754     -  protein_bind   lox2272: Cre-mediated recombination occurs in the 8-bp core sequence (GGATACTT). lox2272 sites are compatible with each other, but incompatible with loxP or loxN sites (Lee and Saito, 1988). Cre recombinase
    817..850     -  protein_bind   loxP: Cre-mediated recombination occurs in the 8-bp core sequence (GCATACAT). Cre recombinase
    923..1636    -  CDS            pHluorin, ecliptic: pHluorin, ecliptic is a multistate long stokes shift fluorescent protein published in 1998, derived from Aequorea victoria.
   2093..2152    -  CDS            KCNJ2 (fragment): KCNJ2_HUMAN - Also known as IRK1. Experimental evidence at protein level: Swiss-Prot protein existence level 1. Probably participates in establishing action potential waveform and excitability of neuronal and muscle tissues. Inward rectifier potassium channels are characterized by a greater tendency to allow potassium to flow into the cell rather than out of it. Their voltage dependence is regulated by the concentration of extracellular potassium; as external potassium is raised, the voltage range of the channel opening shifts to more positive voltages. The inward rectification is mainly due t
   2379..2412    +  protein_bind   lox2272: Cre-mediated recombination occurs in the 8-bp core sequence (GGATACTT). lox2272 sites are compatible with each other, but incompatible with loxP or loxN sites (Lee and Saito, 1988). Cre recombinase
   2483..2516    +  protein_bind   loxP: Cre-mediated recombination occurs in the 8-bp core sequence (GCATACAT). Cre recombinase
   2534..2558    +  misc_feature   MCS (fragment): pBluescript multiple cloning site
   2558..3146    +  misc_feature   WPRE: woodchuck hepatitis virus posttranscriptional regulatory element
   3147..3166    +  misc_feature   MCS (fragment): pBluescript multiple cloning site
   3195..3316    -  polyA_signal   SV40 poly(A) signal: SV40 polyadenylation signal
   3339..3407    -  CDS            large T antigen (fragment): large T antigen from SV40 (simian virus 40)
   3478..3611    +  repeat_region  AAV2 ITR: inverted terminal repeat of adeno-associated virus serotype 2 inverted
   3605..3661    -  CDS            lacI (fragment): lac repressor; lacI; The lac repressor binds to the lac operator to inhibit transcription in E. coli. This inhibition can be relieved by adding lactose or isopropyl-β-D-thiogalactopyranoside (IPTG).
   3844..4432    -  rep_origin     ori: high-copy-number ColE1/pMB1/pBR322/pUC origin of replication
   4603..5463    -  CDS            AmpR: β-lactamase; bla; confers resistance to ampicillin, carbenicillin, and related antibiotics
   5464..5568    -  promoter       AmpR promoter: bla
   5621..6049    -  rep_origin     f1 ori (sequence partly withheld): f1 bacteriophage origin of replication; arrow indicates direction of (+) strand synthesis
   6054..35      -  CDS            lacZα (fragment) (across the origin): LacZα fragment of β-galactosidase; lacZ fragment
>Addgene plasmid #100038 | pENN.AAV.hSynap.Flex.ArcLightDco.WPRE.SV40 | addgene full sequence | sequence record 193692 | Addgene NGS Result
GATCGGTGCGGGCCTCTTCGCTATTACGCCAGCTGCGCGCTCGCTCGCTCACTGAGGCCGCCCGGGCAAA
GCCCGGGCGTCGGGCGACCTTTGGTCGCCCGGCCTCAGTGAGCGAGCGAGCGCGCAGAGAGGGAGTGGCC
AACTCCATCACTAGGGGTTCCTTGTAGTTAATGATTAACCCGCCATGCTACTTATCTACGTAGCCATGCT
CTAGGAAGATCTCTGCAGAGGGCCCTGCGTATGAGTGCAAGTGGGTTTTAGGACCAGGATGAGGCGGGGT
GGGGGTGCCTACCTGACGACCGACCCCGACCCACTGGACAAGCACCCAACCCCCATTCCCCAAATTGCGC
ATCCCCTATCAGAGAGGGGGAGGGGAAACAGGATGCGGCGAGGCGCGTGCGCACTGCCAGCTTCAGCACC
GCGGACAGTGCCTTCGCCCCCGCCTGGCGGCGCGCGCCACCGCCGCCTCAGCACTGAAGGCGCGCTGACG
TCACTCGCCGGTCCCCCGCAAACTCCCCTTCCCGGCCACCTTGGTCGCGTCCGCGCCGCCGCCGGCCCAG
CCGGACCGCACCACGCGAGGCGCGAGATAGGGGGGCACGGGCGCGACCATCTGCGCTGCGGCGCCGGCGA
CTCAGCGCTGCCTCAGTCTGCGGTGGGCAGCGGAGGAGTCGTGTCGTGCCTGAGAGCGCAGTCGAATTCA
AGCTGCTAGCAAGGATCCCCATAACTTCGTATAAAGTATCCTATACGAAGTTATATCAAAATAGGAAGAC
CAATGCTTCACCATCGACCCGAATTGCCAAGCATCACCATCGACCCATAACTTCGTATAATGTATGCTAT
ACGAAGTTATACTACTAGTAAGGTACCCAGAGCTCACTGTACATTGTCTAGGGCCGCTTCACACCTCGTT
CTCGTAGCAGAACTTATACAGCTCGTCCATTCCGTGGGTAATCCCGTCGGCAGTGACAAACTCCAGCAGC
ACCATATGATCTCTTTTCTCGTTGGGGTCCTTAGACAGAGTGGATGTGGTGAACAGATAGTGATTATCTG
GGAGCAGGACAGGCCCGTCTCCGATTGGTGTGTTCTGCTGGTAATGATCGGCCAGCTGCACTCCGCCGTC
TTCAATGTTGTGGCGGATCTTGAAGTTAGCCTTAATGCCGTTTTTCTGCTTATCGGCCATGATGTACACC
TGATGGTCGTTATAGTTGTACTCGAGCTTGTGCCCCAGGATATTTCCGTCTTCTTTGAAGTCAATTCCCT
TGAGCTCGATTCGGTTGACCAGGGTGTCGCCTTCAAACTTCACCTCTGCGCGAGTTTTATAATTGCCGTC
GTCCTTAAAGAAGATGGTCCGTTCCTGCACGTAGCCCTCTGGCATAGCAGATTTAAAGAAATCGTGTCGC
TTCATATGGTCAGGATAGCGACTGAAACACTGCACGCCGTATGTGAGAGTTGTGACCAGGGTAGGCCAAG
GCACTGGCAGCTTCCCGGTAGTGCAGATGAATTTCAGGGTGAGCTTTCCGTAAGTAGCGTCGCCTTCACC
CTCCCCGCTCACTGAAAACTTATGGCCGTTCACGTCGCCGTCGAGCTCCACCAGAATGGGGACCACACCA
GTGAACAGTTCCTCCCCTTTAGACATTGGATCCCCCTGCTGGTGGGAGTAAAAGATCCTTGCCAGTCGGA
CCACTCGGAGCAGTCGAGCGAGGACCACCAGCTGTCCGAGTCCGTCTGCTCCTGTCTCCTGCACGTACTC
GTCCAGCACTGTGTAGAAAATGGTGACCACAAAAGTGACCACAATGATCAGTCCGTCGGCCACCTCCCAA
GGATTGGTAAAGAAGTTCTTGGGTCCGTATGCGAAGATCCTCAGGCCGAGATCCAGCATGAAGTAGCAGC
TGAGGGCCAGTGCCATGCCGTCGTAGAAGCTCTGGGAGCTCTCTGACTTCCCAGGGAGACTCAGATCAAT
GATCATCAGAATGATGTCCAGGAAGATGAGAAAGACGCCGAACACCCGCATTCCCAGATGGTCGATGACA
GCTCTCACCCTAAACTGGACTCTACCCACTCCTGTGGTAGGAATTTCCATCCTCCCGTCGTCCACGTTGA
TGTCGATCTGGTCCAGGGGGATGTACTCGCCCTCGCTGGTGATCCTGCTCTTCTCCTGTCTTGTTTCGGG
CTTCTCGCTTGGTCCCTGATCCACGTCGTTCCAGTGGACTTTCTTCACACTCTCAGATTTTCTAGGAGCT
GCCTTAGGTGGTGCAGTCACGTCGCCGTTGATTGTCACGTCCACCACGTTCCGCATCACAGCACCGTCCA
CACCCACGAGATCGGCAGGAGGGCTAAAGTCTGACCCGTCAAAACCTTCCATGGTGGCACCGGCTAGTAT
AACTTCGTATAGGATACTTTATACGAAGTTATCATTGGGATTCTTCCTATTTTGATCCAAGCATCACCAT
CGACCCTCTAGTCCAGATCTCACCATCGACCCATAACTTCGTATAGCATACATTATACGAAGTTATGTCC
CTCGAAGAGGTTCGAATTCGATATCAAGCTTATCGATAATCAACCTCTGGATTACAAAATTTGTGAAAGA
TTGACTGGTATTCTTAACTATGTTGCTCCTTTTACGCTATGTGGATACGCTGCTTTAATGCCTTTGTATC
ATGCTATTGCTTCCCGTATGGCTTTCATTTTCTCCTCCTTGTATAAATCCTGGTTGCTGTCTCTTTATGA
GGAGTTGTGGCCCGTTGTCAGGCAACGTGGCGTGGTGTGCACTGTGTTTGCTGACGCAACCCCCACTGGT
TGGGGCATTGCCACCACCTGTCAGCTCCTTTCCGGGACTTTCGCTTTCCCCCTCCCTATTGCCACGGCGG
AACTCATCGCCGCCTGCCTTGCCCGCTGCTGGACAGGGGCTCGGCTGTTGGGCACTGACAATTCCGTGGT
GTTGTCGGGGAAATCATCGTCCTTTCCTTGGCTGCTCGCCTGTGTTGCCACCTGGATTCTGCGCGGGACG
TCCTTCTGCTACGTCCCTTCGGCCCTCAATCCAGCGGACCTTCCTTCCCGCGGCCTGCTGCCGGCTCTGC
GGCCTCTTCCGCGTCTTCGCCTTCGCCCTCAGACGAGTCGGATCTCCCTTTGGGCCGCCTCCCCGCATCG
ATACCGTCGACCTCGACCCGGGCGGCCGCTTCGAGCAGACATGATAAGATACATTGATGAGTTTGGACAA
ACCACAACTAGAATGCAGTGAAAAAAATGCTTTATTTGTGAAATTTGTGATGCTATTGCTTTATTTGTAA
CCATTATAAGCTGCAATAAACAAGTTAACAACAACAATTGCATTCATTTTATGTTTCAGGTTCAGGGGGA
GATGTGGGAGGTTTTTTAAAGCAAGTAAAACCTCTACAAATGTGGTAAAATCGATAAGGATCTTCCTAGA
GCATGGCTACGTAGATAAGTAGCATGGCGGGTTAATCATTAACTACAAGGAACCCCTAGTGATGGAGTTG
GCCACTCCCTCTCTGCGCGCTCGCTCGCTCACTGAGGCCGGGCGACCAAAGGTCGCCCGACGCCCGGGCT
TTGCCCGGGCGGCCTCAGTGAGCGAGCGAGCGCGCAGCTGCATTAATGAATCGGCCAACGCGCGGGGAGA
GGCGGTTTGCGTATTGGGCGCTCTTCCGCTTCCTCGCTCACTGACTCGCTGCGCTCGGTCGTTCGGCTGC
GGCGAGCGGTATCAGCTCACTCAAAGGCGGTAATACGGTTATCCACAGAATCAGGGGATAACGCAGGAAA
GAACATGTGAGCAAAAGGCCAGCAAAAGGCCAGGAACCGTAAAAAGGCCGCGTTGCTGGCGTTTTTCCAT
AGGCTCCGCCCCCCTGACGAGCATCACAAAAATCGACGCTCAAGTCAGAGGTGGCGAAACCCGACAGGAC
TATAAAGATACCAGGCGTTTCCCCCTGGAAGCTCCCTCGTGCGCTCTCCTGTTCCGACCCTGCCGCTTAC
CGGATACCTGTCCGCCTTTCTCCCTTCGGGAAGCGTGGCGCTTTCTCATAGCTCACGCTGTAGGTATCTC
AGTTCGGTGTAGGTCGTTCGCTCCAAGCTGGGCTGTGTGCACGAACCCCCCGTTCAGCCCGACCGCTGCG
CCTTATCCGGTAACTATCGTCTTGAGTCCAACCCGGTAAGACACGACTTATCGCCACTGGCAGCAGCCAC
TGGTAACAGGATTAGCAGAGCGAGGTATGTAGGCGGTGCTACAGAGTTCTTGAAGTGGTGGCCTAACTAC
GGCTACACTAGAAGAACAGTATTTGGTATCTGCGCTCTGCTGAAGCCAGTTACCTTCGGAAAAAGAGTTG
GTAGCTCTTGATCCGGCAAACAAACCACCGCTGGTAGCGGTGGTTTTTTTGTTTGCAAGCAGCAGATTAC
GCGCAGAAAAAAAGGATCTCAAGAAGATCCTTTGATCTTTTCTACGGGGTCTGACGCTCAGTGGAACGAA
AACTCACGTTAAGGGATTTTGGTCATGAGATTATCAAAAAGGATCTTCACCTAGATCCTTTTAAATTAAA
AATGAAGTTTTAAATCAATCTAAAGTATATATGAGTAAACTTGGTCTGACAGTTACCAATGCTTAATCAG
TGAGGCACCTATCTCAGCGATCTGTCTATTTCGTTCATCCATAGTTGCCTGACTCCCCGTCGTGTAGATA
ACTACGATACGGGAGGGCTTACCATCTGGCCCCAGTGCTGCAATGATACCGCGAGACCCACGCTCACCGG
CTCCAGATTTATCAGCAATAAACCAGCCAGCCGGAAGGGCCGAGCGCAGAAGTGGTCCTGCAACTTTATC
CGCCTCCATCCAGTCTATTAATTGTTGCCGGGAAGCTAGAGTAAGTAGTTCGCCAGTTAATAGTTTGCGC
AACGTTGTTGCCATTGCTACAGGCATCGTGGTGTCACGCTCGTCGTTTGGTATGGCTTCATTCAGCTCCG
GTTCCCAACGATCAAGGCGAGTTACATGATCCCCCATGTTGTGCAAAAAAGCGGTTAGCTCCTTCGGTCC
TCCGATCGTTGTCAGAAGTAAGTTGGCCGCAGTGTTATCACTCATGGTTATGGCAGCACTGCATAATTCT
CTTACTGTCATGCCATCCGTAAGATGCTTTTCTGTGACTGGTGAGTACTCAACCAAGTCATTCTGAGAAT
AGTGTATGCGGCGACCGAGTTGCTCTTGCCCGGCGTCAATACGGGATAATACCGCGCCACATAGCAGAAC
TTTAAAAGTGCTCATCATTGGAAAACGTTCTTCGGGGCGAAAACTCTCAAGGATCTTACCGCTGTTGAGA
TCCAGTTCGATGTAACCCACTCGTGCACCCAACTGATCTTCAGCATCTTTTACTTTCACCAGCGTTTCTG
GGTGAGCAAAAACAGGAAGGCAAAATGCCGCAAAAAAGGGAATAAGGGCGACACGGAAATGTTGAATACT
CATACTCTTCCTTTTTCAATATTATTGAAGCATTTATCAGGGTTATTGTCTCATGAGCGGATACATATTT
GAATGTATTTAGAAAAATAAACAAATAGGGGTTCCGCGCACATTTCCCCGAAAAGTGCCACCTAAATTGT
AAGCGTTAATATTTTGTTAAAATTCGCGTTAAATTTTTGTTAAATCAGCTCATTTTTTAACCAATAGGCC
GAAATCGGCAAAATCCCTTATAAATCAAAAGAATAGACCGAGATAGGGT
[37 nt withheld, positions 5720-5756]
AAAGAACGTGGACTCCAACGTCAAAGG
[49 nt withheld, positions 5784-5832]
T
[91 nt withheld, positions 5834-5924]
G
[124 nt withheld, positions 5926-6049]
CCCATTCGCCATTCAGGCTGCGCAACTGTTGGGAAGGGC
